>Addgene plasmid #174079 | pDule2-3-nitroTyrosine (A7) | depositor full sequence | sequence record 337738 | pDule2-3-nitroTyrosine (A7) sequence 7003 bps
AACTCAGAATAAGAAATGAGGCCGCTCATGGCGTTCTGTTGCCCGTCTCACCGGTGAAAAGAAAAACAAC
CCTGGCGCCGCTTCTTTGAGCGAACGATCAAAAATAAGTGGCGCCCCATCAAAAAAATATTCTCAACATA
AAAAACTTTGTGTAATACTTGTAACGCTGAGTTTACGCTTTGAGGAATCCCCCATGGACGAATTTGAAAT
GATAAAGAGAAACACATCTGAAATTATCAGCGAGGAAGAGTTAAGAGAGGTTTTAAAAAAAGATGAAAAA
TCTGCTCATATAGGTTTTGAACCAAGTGGTAAAATACATTTAGGGCATTATCTCCAAATAAAAAAGATGA
TTGATTTACAAAATGCTGGATTTGATATAATTATACTTTTGGCTGATTTAACGGCCTATTTAAACCAGAA
AGGAGAGTTGGATGAGATTAGAAAAATAGGAGATTATAACAAAAAAGTTTTTGAAGCAATGGGGTTAAAG
GCAAAATATGTTTATGGAAGTGAATTCCAGCTTGATAAGGATTATACACTGAATGTCTATAGATTGGCTT
TAAAAACTACCTTAAAAAGAGCAAGAAGGAGTATGGAACTTATAGCAAGAGAGGATGAAAATCCAAAGGT
TGCTGAAGTTATCTATCCAATAATGCAGGTTAATCATGCTCATTATCGTGGCGTTGATGTTGCAGTTGGA
GGGATGGAGCAGAGAAAAATACACATGTTAGCAAGGGAGCTTTTACCAAAAAAGGTTGTTTGTATTCACA
ACCCTGTCTTAACGGGTTTGGATGGAGAAGGAAAGATGAGTTCTTCAAAAGGGAATTTTATAGCTGTTGA
TGACTCTCCAGAAGAGATTAGGGCTAAGATAAAGAAAGCATACTGCCCAGCTGGAGTTGTTGAAGGAAAT
CCAATAATGGAGATAGCTAAATACTTCCTTGAATATCCTTTAACCATAAAAAGGCCAGAAAAATTTGGTG
GAGATTTGACAGTTAATAGCTATGAGGAGTTAGAGAGTTTATTTAAAAATAAGGAATTGCATCCAATGGA
TTTAAAAAATGCTGTAGCTGAAGAACTTATAAAGATTTTAGAGCCAATTAGAAAGAGATTATAACTGCAG
TTTCAAACGGGTACCATATGGGAATTCGAAGCTTGGGCCCGAACAAAAACTCATCTCAGAAGAGGATCTG
AATAGCGCCGTCGACCATCATCATCATCATCATTGAGTTTAAACGGTCTCCAGCTTGGCTGTTTTGGCGG
ATGAGAGAAGATTTTCAGCCTGATACAGATTAAATCAGAACGCAGAAGCGGTCTGATAAAACAGAATTTG
CCTGGCGGCAGTAGCGCGGTGGTCCCACCTGACCCCATGCCGAACTCAGAAGTGAAACGCCGTAGCGCCG
ATGGTAGTGTGGGGTCTCCCCATGCGAGAGTAGGGAACTGCCAGGCATCAAATAAAACGAAAGGCTCAGT
CGAAAGACTGGGCCTTTCGTTTTATCTGTTGTTTGTCGGTGAACGCTCTCCTGAGTAGGACAAATCCGCC
GGGAGCTGTCCCTCCTGTTCAGCTACTGACGGGGTGGTGCGTAACGGCAAAAGCACCGCCGGACATCAGC
GCTAGCGGAGTGTATACTGGCTTACTATGTTGGCACTGATGAGGGTGTCAGTGAAGTGCTTCATGTGGCA
GGAGAAAAAAGGCTGCACCGGTGCGTCAGCAGAATATGTGATACAGGATATATTCCGCTTCCTCGCTCAC
TGACTCGCTACGCTCGGTCGTTCGACTGCGGCGAGCGGAAATGGCTTACGAACGGGGCGGAGATTTCCTG
GAAGATGCCAGGAAGATACTTAACAGGGAAGTGAGAGGGCCGCGGCAAAGCCGTTTTTCCATAGGCTCCG
CCCCCCTGACAAGCATCACGAAATCTGACGCTCAAATCAGTGGTGGCGAAACCCGACAGGACTATAAAGA
TACCAGGCGTTTCCCCCTGGCGGCTCCCTCGTGCGCTCTCCTGTTCCTGCCTTTCGGTTTACCGGTGTCA
TTCCGCTGTTATGGCCGCGTTTGTCTCATTCCACGCCTGACACTCAGTTCCGGGTAGGCAGTTCGCTCCA
AGCTGGACTGTATGCACGAACCCCCCGTTCAGTCCGACCGCTGCGCCTTATCCGGTAACTATCGTCTTGA
GTCCAACCCGGAAAGACATGCAAAAGCACCACTGGCAGCAGCCACTGGTAATTGATTTAGAGGAGTTAGT
CTTGAAGTCATGCGCCGGTTAAGGCTAAACTGAAAGGACAAGTTTTGGTGACTGCGCTCCTCCAAGCCAG
TTACCTCGGTTCAAAGAGTTGGTAGCTCAGAGAACCTTCGAAAAACCGCCCTGCAAGGCGGTTTTTTCGT
TTTCAGAGCAAGAGATTACGCGCAGACCAAAACGATCTCAAGAAGATCATCTTATTAATCAGATAAAATA
TTTCTAGATTTCAGTGCAATTTATCTCTTCAAATGTAGCACCTGAAGTCAGCCCCATACGATATAAGTTG
TAATTCTCATGTTTGACAGCTTATCATCGATGCGACCGAGTGAGCTAGCTATTTGTTTATTTTTCTAAAT
ACATTCAAATATGTATCCGCTCATGAGACAATAACCCTGATAAATGCTTCAATAATATTGAAAAAGGAAG
AGTATGAGGGAAGCGGTGATCGCCGAAGTATCGACTCAACTATCAGAGGTAGTTGGCGTCATCGAGCGCC
ATCTCGAACCGACGTTGCTGGCCGTACATTTGTACGGCTCCGCAGTGGATGGCGGCCTGAAGCCACACAG
TGATATTGATTTGCTGGTTACGGTGACCGTAAGGCTTGATGAAACAACGCGGCGAGCTTTGATCAACGAC
CTTTTGGAAACTTCGGCTTCCCCTGGAGAGAGCGAGATTCTCCGCGCTGTAGAAGTCACCATTGTTGTGC
ACGACGACATCATTCCGTGGCGTTATCCAGCTAAGCGCGAACTGCAATTTGGAGAATGGCAGCGCAATGA
CATTCTTGCAGGTATCTTCGAGCCAGCCACGATCGACATTGATCTGGCTATCTTGCTGACAAAAGCAAGA
GAACATAGCGTTGCCTTGGTAGGTCCAGCGGCGGAGGAACTCTTTGATCCGGTTCCTGAACAGGATCTAT
TTGAGGCGCTAAATGAAACCTTAACGCTATGGAACTCGCCGCCCGACTGGGCTGGCGATGAGCGAAATGT
AGTGCTTACGTTGTCCCGCATTTGGTACAGCGCAGTAACCGGCAAAATCGCGCCGAAGGATGTCGCTGCC
GACTGGGCAATGGAGCGCCTGCCGGCCCAGTATCAGCCCGTCATACTTGAAGCTAGACAGGCTTATCTTG
GACAAGAAGAAGATCGCTTGGCCTCGCGCGCAGATCAGTTGGAAGAATTTGTCCACTACGTGAAAGGCGA
GATCACCAAGGTAGTCGGCAAATAATGTCTAACAATTCGTTCAAGCCGAGGGGCCGCAAGATCCGGCCAC
GATGACCCGGTCGTCGGTTCAGGGCAGGGTCGTTAAATAGCCGCTTATGTCTATTGCTGGTTTACCGGGA
TCCTCTACGCCGGACGCATCGTGGCCGGCATCACCGGCGCCACAGGTGCGGTTGCTGGCGCCTATATCGC
CGACATCACCGATGGGGAAGATCGGGCTCGCCACTTCGGGCTCATGAGCGCTTGTTTCGGCGTGGGTATG
GTGGCAGGCCCCGTGGCCGGGGGACTGTTGGGCGCCATCTCCTTGCATGCACCATTCCTTGCGGCGGCGG
TGCTCAACGGCCTCAACCTACTACTGGGCTGCTTCCTAATGCAGGAGTCGCATAAGGGAGAGCGTCGACC
GATGCCCTTGAGAGCCTTCAACCCAGTCAGCTCCTTCCGGTGGGCGCGGGGCATGACTATCGTCGCCGCA
CTTATGACTGTCTTCTTTATCATGCAACTCGTAGGACAGGTGCCGGCAGCGCTCTGGGTCATTTTCGGCG
AGGACCGCTTTCGCTGGAGCGCGACGATGATCGGCCTGTCGCTTGCGGTATTCGGAATCTTGCACGCCCT
CGCTCAAGCCTTCGTCACTGGTCCCGCCACCAAACGTTTCGGCGAGAAGCAGGCCATTATCGCCGGCATG
GCGGCCGACGCGCTGGGCTACGTCTTGCTGGCGTTCGCGACGCGAGGCTGGATGGCCTTCCCCATTATGA
TTCTTCTCGCTTCCGGCGGCATCGGGATGCCCGCGTTGCAGGCCATGCTGTCCAGGCAGGTAGATGACGA
CCATCAGGGACAGCTTCAAGGATCGCTCGCGGCTCTTACCAGCCTAACTTCGATCATTGGACCGCTGATC
GTCACGGCGATTTATGCCGCCTCGGCGAGCACATGGAACGGGTTGGCATGGATTGTAGGCGCCGCCCTAT
ACCTTGTCTGCCTCCCCGCGTTGCGTCGCGGTGCATGGAGCCGGGCCACCTCGACCTGAATGGAAGCCGG
CGGCACCTCGCTAACGGATTCACCACTCCAAGAATTGGAGCCAATCAATTCTTGCGGAGAACTGTGAATG
CGCAAACCAACCCTTGGCAGAACATATCCATCGCGTCCGCCATCTCCAGCAGCCGCACGCGGCGCATCTC
GGGCTCCTTGCATGCACCATTCCTTGCGGCGGCGGTGCTCAACGGCCTCAACCTACTACTGGGCTGCTTC
CTAATGCAGGAGTCGCATAAGGGAGAGCGTCTGGCGAAAGGGGGATGTGCTGCAAGGCGATTAAGTTGGG
TAACGCCAGGGTTTTCCCAGTCACGACGTTGTAAAACGACGGCCAGTGCCAAGCTTAAAAAAAATCCTTA
GCTTTCGCTAAGGATCTGCAGTGGTCCGGCGGGCCGGATTTGAACCAGCGCCATGCGGATTTAGAGTCCG
CCGTTCTGCCCTGCTGAACTACCGCCGGGAATTCAGCGTTACAAGTATTACACAAAGTTTTTTATGTTGA
GAATATTTTTTTGATGGGGCGCCACTTATTTTTGATCGTTCGCTCAAAGAAGCGGCGCCAGGGTTGTTTT
TCTTTTCACCAGTGAGACGGGCAACAGAACGCCATGAGCGGCCTCATTTCTTATTCTGAGTTACAACAGT
CCGCACCGCTGCCGGTAGCTCCTTCCGGTGGGCGCGGGGCATGACTATCGTCGCCGCACTTATGACTGTC
TTCTTTATCATGCAACTCGTAGGACAGGTGCCGGCAGCGCCCAACAGTCCCCCGGCCACGGGGCCTGCCA
CCATACCCACGCCGAAACAAGCGCCCTGCACCATTATGTTCCGGATCTGCATCGCAGGATGCTGCTGGCT
ACCCTGTGGAACACCTACATCTGTATTAACGAAGCGCTAACCGTTTTTATCATGCTCTGGGAGGCAGAAT
AAATGATCATATCGTCAATTATTACCTCCACGGGGAGAGCCTGAGCAAACTGGCCTCAGGCATTTGAGAA
GCACACGGTCACACTGCTTCCGGTAGTCAATAAACCGGTAAACCAGCAATAGACATAAGCGGCTATTTAA
CGACCCTGCCCTGAACCGACGACCGGGTCGAATTTGCTTTCGAATTTCTGCCATTCATCCGCTTATTATC
ACTTATTCAGGCGTAGCAACCAGGCGTTTAAGGGCACCAATAACTGCCTTAAAAAAATTACGCCCCGCCC
TGCCACTCATCGCAGTTGACTGGGTCATGGCTGCGCCCCGACACCCGCCAACACCCGCTGACGCGCCCTG
ACGGGCTTGTCTGCTCCCGGCATCCGCTTACAGACAAGCTGTGACCGTCTCCGGGAGCTGCATGTGTCAG
AGGTTTTCACCGTCATCACCGAAACGCGCGAGGCAGCAGATCAATTCGCGCGCGAAGGCGAAGCGGCATG
CATAATGTGCCTGTCAAATGGACGAAGCAGGGATTCTGCAAACCCTATGCTACTCCGTCAAGCCGTCAAT
TGTCTGATTCGTTACCAATTATGACAACTTGACGGCTACATCATTCACTTTTTCTTCACAACCGGCACGG
AACTCGCTCGGGCTGGCCCCGGTGCATTTTTTAAATACCCGCGAGAAATAGAGTTGATCGTCAAAACCAA
CATTGCGACCGACGGTGGCGATAGGCATCCGGGTGGTGCTCAAAAGCAGCTTCGCCTGGCTGATACGTTG
GTCCTCGCGCCAGCTTAAGACGCTAATCCCTAACTGCTGGCGGAAAAGATGTGACAGACGCGACGGCGAC
AAGCAAACATGCTGTGCGACGCTGGCGATATCAAAATTGCTGTCTGCCAGGTGATCGCTGATGTACTGAC
AAGCCTCGCGTACCCGATTATCCATCGGTGGATGGAGCGACTCGTTAATCGCTTCCATGCGCCGCAGTAA
CAATTGCTCAAGCAGATTTATCGCCAGCAGCTCCGAATAGCGCCCTTCCCCTTGCCCGGCGTTAATGATT
TGCCCAAACAGGTCGCTGAAATGCGGCTGGTGCGCTTCATCCGGGCGAAAGAACCCCGTATTGGCAAATA
TTGACGGCCAGTTAAGCCATTCATGCCAGTAGGCGCGCGGACGAAAGTAAACCCACTGGTGATACCATTC
GCGAGCCTCCGGATGACGACCGTAGTGATGAATCTCTCCTGGCGGGAACAGCAAAATATCACCCGGTCGG
CAAACAAATTCTCGTCCCTGATTTTTCACCACCCCCTGACCGCGAATGGTGAGATTGAGAATATAACCTT
TCATTCCCAGCGGTCGGTCGATAAAAAAATCGAGATAACCGTTGGCCTCAATCGGCGTTAAACCCGCCAC
CAGATGGGCATTAAACGAGTATCCCGGCAGCAGGGGATCATTTTGCGCTTCAGCCATACTTTTCATACTC
CCGCCATTCAGAGAAGAAACCAATTGTCCATATTGCATCAGACATTGCCGTCACTGCGTCTTTTACTGGC
TCTTCTCGCTAACCAAACCGGTAACCCGGGACCAAGTTTACTCATATATACGGACAGCGGTGCGGACTGT
TGT
Features (pLannotate 1.2.2; 25 found; start..end, strand, type, name):
     36..79      +  CDS            lacI (fragment): lac repressor; lacI; The lac repressor binds to the lac operator to inhibit transcription in E. coli. This inhibition can be relieved by adding lactose or isopropyl-β-D-thiogalactopyranoside (IPTG).
    194..1111    +  CDS            tyrS: SYY_METJA - Experimental evidence at protein level: Swiss-Prot protein existence level 1. Catalyzes the attachment of tyrosine to tRNA(Tyr) in a two- step reaction: tyrosine is first activated by ATP to form Tyr-AMP and then transferred to the acceptor end of tRNA(Tyr). From Methanocaldococcus jannaschii (strain ATCC 43067 / DSM 2661 / JAL-1 / JCM 10045 / NBRC 100440) (Methanococcus jannaschii).
   1206..1223    +  CDS            capTEV™ (fragment): composite tag for in vivo biotinylation, TEV protease cleavage, and 6xHis tagging
   1330..1445    +  ncRNA          5S rRNA: Accession: RF00001 - 5S ribosomal RNA
   1449..1535    +  terminator     rrnB T1 terminator: Escherichia coli rrnB; transcription terminator T1 from the E. coli rrnB gene
   1544..1614    +  mobile_element IS1 (fragment): prokaryotic transposable element IS1
   1733..1788    -  rep_origin     RSF ori (fragment): Plasmids containing the RSF 1030 origin of replication can be propagated in E. coli cells that contain additional plasmids with compatible origins.
   1876..2421    -  rep_origin     p15A ori: Plasmids containing the medium-copy-number p15A origin of replication can be propagated in E. coli cells that contain a second plasmid with the ColE1 origin.
   2533..2551    +  promoter       tet promoter (fragment): E. coli promoter for tetracycline efflux protein gene
   2572..2663    +  promoter       AmpR promoter: bla
   2664..3455    +  CDS            SmR: aminoglycoside adenylyltransferase (Murphy, 1985); aadA; confers resistance to spectinomycin and streptomycin
   3568..4469    +  CDS            TcR (fragment): tetracycline efflux protein; tet; confers resistance to tetracycline
   4624..4721    +  CDS            TcR (fragment): tetracycline efflux protein; tet; confers resistance to tetracycline
   4721..4808    -  CDS            lacZα (fragment): LacZα fragment of β-galactosidase; lacZ fragment
   4816..4845    -  terminator     bacterial terminator (fragment): putative bacterial transcription terminator
   4854..4927    -  ncRNA          tRNA: Accession: RF00005 - tRNA
   5024..5067    -  CDS            lacI (fragment): lac repressor; lacI; The lac repressor binds to the lac operator to inhibit transcription in E. coli. This inhibition can be relieved by adding lactose or isopropyl-β-D-thiogalactopyranoside (IPTG).
   5127..5220    +  CDS            TcR (fragment): tetracycline efflux protein; tet; confers resistance to tetracycline
   5217..5274    -  CDS            TcR (fragment): tetracycline efflux protein; tet; confers resistance to tetracycline
   5261..5359    +  CDS            YPB2_ECOLX (fragment): Protein predicted: Swiss-Prot protein existence level 4. From Escherichia coli.
   5657..5686    -  CDS            CmR (fragment): chloramphenicol acetyltransferase confers resistance to chloramphenicol
   5687..5705    -  misc_feature   bom (fragment): basis of mobility region from pBR322
   5807..5847    -  CDS            rop (fragment): Rop protein, which maintains plasmids at low copy number; rop
   5969..6847    -  CDS            araC: L-arabinose regulatory protein; araC
   6874..6957    +  promoter       araBAD promoter (fragment): araBAD; promoter of the L-arabinose operon of E. coli; the araC regulatory gene is transcribed in the opposite direction (Guzman et al., 1995)
