>Addgene plasmid #174079 | pDule2-3-nitroTyrosine (A7) | addgene full sequence | sequence record 341130 | Addgene NGS Result
GGACAGCGGTGCGGACTGTTGTAACTCAGAATAAGAAATGAGGCCGCTCATGGCGTTCTGTTGCCCGTCT
CACCGGTGAAAAGAAAAACAACCCTGGCGCCGCTTCTTTGAGCGAACGATCAAAAATAAGTGGCGCCCCA
TCAAAAAAATATTCTCAACATAAAAAACTTTGTGTAATACTTGTAACGCTGAGTTTACGCTTTGAGGAAT
CCCCCATGGACGAATTTGAAATGATAAAGAGAAACACATCTGAAATTATCAGCGAGGAAGAGTTAAGAGA
GGTTTTAAAAAAAGATGAAAAATCTGCTCATATAGGTTTTGAACCAAGTGGTAAAATACATTTAGGGCAT
TATCTCCAAATAAAAAAGATGATTGATTTACAAAATGCTGGATTTGATATAATTATACTTTTGGCTGATT
TAACGGCCTATTTAAACCAGAAAGGAGAGTTGGATGAGATTAGAAAAATAGGAGATTATAACAAAAAAGT
TTTTGAAGCAATGGGGTTAAAGGCAAAATATGTTTATGGAAGTGAATTCCAGCTTGATAAGGATTATACA
CTGAATGTCTATAGATTGGCTTTAAAAACTACCTTAAAAAGAGCAAGAAGGAGTATGGAACTTATAGCAA
GAGAGGATGAAAATCCAAAGGTTGCTGAAGTTATCTATCCAATAATGCAGGTTAATCATGCTCATTATCG
TGGCGTTGATGTTGCAGTTGGAGGGATGGAGCAGAGAAAAATACACATGTTAGCAAGGGAGCTTTTACCA
AAAAAGGTTGTTTGTATTCACAACCCTGTCTTAACGGGTTTGGATGGAGAAGGAAAGATGAGTTCTTCAA
AAGGGAATTTTATAGCTGTTGATGACTCTCCAGAAGAGATTAGGGCTAAGATAAAGAAAGCATACTGCCC
AGCTGGAGTTGTTGAAGGAAATCCAATAATGGAGATAGCTAAATACTTCCTTGAATATCCTTTAACCATA
AAAAGGCCAGAAAAATTTGGTGGAGATTTGACAGTTAATAGCTATGAGGAGTTAGAGAGTTTATTTAAAA
ATAAGGAATTGCATCCAATGGATTTAAAAAATGCTGTAGCTGAAGAACTTATAAAGATTTTAGAGCCAAT
TAGAAAGAGATTATGAGGTACCATATGGGAATTCGAAGCTTGGGCCCGAACAAAAACTCATCTCAGAAGA
GGATCTGAATAGCGCCGTCGACCATCATCATCATCATCATTGAGTTTAAACGGTCTCCAGCTTGGCTGTT
TTGGCGGATGAGAGAAGATTTTCAGCCTGATACAGATTAAATCAGAACGCAGAAGCGGTCTGATAAAACA
GAATTTGCCTGGCGGCAGTAGCGCGGTGGTCCCACCTGACCCCATGCCGAACTCAGAAGTGAAACGCCGT
AGCGCCGATGGTAGTGTGGGGTCTCCCCATGCGAGAGTAGGGAACTGCCAGGCATCAAATAAAACGAAAG
GCTCAGTCGAAAGACTGGGCCTTTCGTTTTATCTGTTGTTTGTCGGTGAACGCTCTCCTGAGTAGGACAA
ATCCGCCGGGAGCTGTCCCTCCTGTTCAGCTACTGACGGGGTGGTGCGTAACGGCAAAAGCACCGCCGGA
CATCAGCGCTAGCGGAGTGTATACTGGCTTACTATGTTGGCACTGATGAGGGTGTCAGTGAAGTGCTTCA
TGTGGCAGGAGAAAAAAGGCTGCACCGGTGCGTCAGCAGAATATGTGATACAGGATATATTCCGCTTCCT
CGCTCACTGACTCGCTACGCTCGGTCGTTCGACTGCGGCGAGCGGAAATGGCTTACGAACGGGGCGGAGA
TTTCCTGGAAGATGCCAGGAAGATACTTAACAGGGAAGTGAGAGGGCCGCGGCAAAGCCGTTTTTCCATA
GGCTCCGCCCCCCTGACAAGCATCACGAAATCTGACGCTCAAATCAGTGGTGGCGAAACCCGACAGGACT
ATAAAGATACCAGGCGTTTCCCCCTGGCGGCTCCCTCGTGCGCTCTCCTGTTCCTGCCTTTCGGTTTACC
GGTGTCATTCCGCTGTTATGGCCGCGTTTGTCTCATTCCACGCCTGACACTCAGTTCCGGGTAGGCAGTT
CGCTCCAAGCTGGACTGTATGCACGAACCCCCCGTTCAGTCCGACCGCTGCGCCTTATCCGGTAACTATC
GTCTTGAGTCCAACCCGGAAAGACATGCAAAAGCACCACTGGCAGCAGCCACTGGTAATTGATTTAGAGG
AGTTAGTCTTGAAGTCATGCGCCGGTTAAGGCTAAACTGAAAGGACAAGTTTTGGTGACTGCGCTCCTCC
AAGCCAGTTACCTCGGTTCAAAGAGTTGGTAGCTCAGAGAACCTTCGAAAAACCGCCCTGCAAGGCGGTT
TTTTCGTTTTCAGAGCAAGAGATTACGCGCAGACCAAAACGATCTCAAGAAGATCATCTTATTAATCAGA
TAAAATATTTCTAGATTTCAGTGCAATTTATCTCTTCAAATGTAGCACCTGAAGTCAGCCCCATACGATA
TAAGTTGTAATTCTCATGTTTGACAGCTTATCATCGATGCGACCGAGTGAGCTAGCTATTTGTTTATTTT
TCTAAATACATTCAAATATGTATCCGCTCATGAGACAATAACCCTGATAAATGCTTCAATAATATTGAAA
AAGGAAGAGTATGAGGGAAGCGGTGATCGCCGAAGTATCGACTCAACTATCAGAGGTAGTTGGCGTCATC
GAGCGCCATCTCGAACCGACGTTGCTGGCCGTACATTTGTACGGCTCCGCAGTGGATGGCGGCCTGAAGC
CACACAGTGATATTGATTTGCTGGTTACGGTGACCGTAAGGCTTGATGAAACAACGCGGCGAGCTTTGAT
CAACGACCTTTTGGAAACTTCGGCTTCCCCTGGAGAGAGCGAGATTCTCCGCGCTGTAGAAGTCACCATT
GTTGTGCACGACGACATCATTCCGTGGCGTTATCCAGCTAAGCGCGAACTGCAATTTGGAGAATGGCAGC
GCAATGACATTCTTGCAGGTATCTTCGAGCCAGCCACGATCGACATTGATCTGGCTATCTTGCTGACAAA
AGCAAGAGAACATAGCGTTGCCTTGGTAGGTCCAGCGGCGGAGGAACTCTTTGATCCGGTTCCTGAACAG
GATCTATTTGAGGCGCTAAATGAAACCTTAACGCTATGGAACTCGCCGCCCGACTGGGCTGGCGATGAGC
GAAATGTAGTGCTTACGTTGTCCCGCATTTGGTACAGCGCAGTAACCGGCAAAATCGCGCCGAAGGATGT
CGCTGCCGACTGGGCAATGGAGCGCCTGCCGGCCCAGTATCAGCCCGTCATACTTGAAGCTAGACAGGCT
TATCTTGGACAAGAAGAAGATCGCTTGGCCTCGCGCGCAGATCAGTTGGAAGAATTTGTCCACTACGTGA
AAGGCGAGATCACCAAGGTAGTCGGCAAATAATGTCTAACAATTCGTTCAAGCCGAGGGGCCGCAAGATC
CGGCCACGATGACCCGGTCGTCGGTTCAGGGCAGGGTCGTTAAATAGCCGCTTATGTCTATTGCTGGTTT
ACCGGGATCCTCTACGCCGGACGCATCGTGGCCGGCATCACCGGCGCCACAGGTGCGGTTGCTGGCGCCT
ATATCGCCGACATCACCGATGGGGAAGATCGGGCTCGCCACTTCGGGCTCATGAGCGCTTGTTTCGGCGT
GGGTATGGTGGCAGGCCCCGTGGCCGGGGGACTGTTGGGCGCCATCTCCTTGCATGCACCATTCCTTGCG
GCGGCGGTGCTCAACGGCCTCAACCTACTACTGGGCTGCTTCCTAATGCAGGAGTCGCATAAGGGAGAGC
GTCGACCGATGCCCTTGAGAGCCTTCAACCCAGTCAGCTCCTTCCGGTGGGCGCGGGGCATGACTATCGT
CGCCGCACTTATGACTGTCTTCTTTATCATGCAACTCGTAGGACAGGTGCCGGCAGCGCTCTGGGTCATT
TTCGGCGAGGACCGCTTTCGCTGGAGCGCGACGATGATCGGCCTGTCGCTTGCGGTATTCGGAATCTTGC
ACGCCCTCGCTCAAGCCTTCGTCACTGGTCCCGCCACCAAACGTTTCGGCGAGAAGCAGGCCATTATCGC
CGGCATGGCGGCCGACGCGCTGGGCTACGTCTTGCTGGCGTTCGCGACGCGAGGCTGGATGGCCTTCCCC
ATTATGATTCTTCTCGCTTCCGGCGGCATCGGGATGCCCGCGTTGCAGGCCATGCTGTCCAGGCAGGTAG
ATGACGACCATCAGGGACAGCTTCAAGGATCGCTCGCGGCTCTTACCAGCCTAACTTCGATCATTGGACC
GCTGATCGTCACGGCGATTTATGCCGCCTCGGCGAGCACATGGAACGGGTTGGCATGGATTGTAGGCGCC
GCCCTATACCTTGTCTGCCTCCCCGCGTTGCGTCGCGGTGCATGGAGCCGGGCCACCTCGACCTGAATGG
AAGCCGGCGGCACCTCGCTAACGGATTCACCACTCCAAGAATTGGAGCCAATCAATTCTTGCGGAGAACT
GTGAATGCGCAAACCAACCCTTGGCAGAACATATCCATCGCGTCCGCCATCTCCAGCAGCCGCACGCGGC
GCATCTCGGGCTCCTTGCATGCACCATTCCTTGCGGCGGCGGTGCTCAACGGCCTCAACCTACTACTGGG
CTGCTTCCTAATGCAGGAGTCGCATAAGGGAGAGCGTCTGGCGAAAGGGGGATGTGCTGCAAGGCGATTA
AGTTGGGTAACGCCAGGGTTTTCCCAGTCACGACGTTGTAAAACGACGGCCAGTGCCAAGCTTAAAAAAA
ATCCTTAGCTTTCGCTAAGGATCTGCAGTGGTCCGGCGGGCCGGATTTGAACCAGCGCCATGCGGATTTA
GAGTCCGCCGTTCTGCCCTGCTGAACTACCGCCGGGAATTCAGCGTTACAAGTATTACACAAAGTTTTTT
ATGTTGAGAATATTTTTTTGATGGGGCGCCACTTATTTTTGATCGTTCGCTCAAAGAAGCGGCGCCAGGG
TTGTTTTTCTTTTCACCAGTGAGACGGGCAACAGAACGCCATGAGCGGCCTCATTTCTTATTCTGAGTTA
CAACAGTCCGCACCGCTGCCGGTAGCTCCTTCCGGTGGGCGCGGGGCATGACTATCGTCGCCGCACTTAT
GACTGTCTTCTTTATCATGCAACTCGTAGGACAGGTGCCGGCAGCGCCCAACAGTCCCCCGGCCACGGGG
CCTGCCACCATACCCACGCCGAAACAAGCGCCCTGCACCATTATGTTCCGGATCTGCATCGCAGGATGCT
GCTGGCTACCCTGTGGAACACCTACATCTGTATTAACGAAGCGCTAACCGTTTTTATCATGCTCTGGGAG
GCAGAATAAATGATCATATCGTCAATTATTACCTCCACGGGGAGAGCCTGAGCAAACTGGCCTCAGGCAT
TTGAGAAGCACACGGTCACACTGCTTCCGGTAGTCAATAAACCGGTAAACCAGCAATAGACATAAGCGGC
TATTTAACGACCCTGCCCTGAACCGACGACCGGGTCGAATTTGCTTTCGAATTTCTGCCATTCATCCGCT
TATTATCACTTATTCAGGCGTAGCAACCAGGCGTTTAAGGGCACCAATAACTGCCTTAAAAAAATTACGC
CCCGCCCTGCCACTCATCGCAGTTGACTGGGTCATGGCTGCGCCCCGACACCCGCCAACACCCGCTGACG
CGCCCTGACGGGCTTGTCTGCTCCCGGCATCCGCTTACAGACAAGCTGTGACCGTCTCCGGGAGCTGCAT
GTGTCAGAGGTTTTCACCGTCATCACCGAAACGCGCGAGGCAGCAGATCAATTCGCGCGCGAAGGCGAAG
CGGCATGCATAATGTGCCTGTCAAATGGACGAAGCAGGGATTCTGCAAACCCTATGCTACTCCGTCAAGC
CGTCAATTGTCTGATTCGTTACCAATTATGACAACTTGACGGCTACATCATTCACTTTTTCTTCACAACC
GGCACGGAACTCGCTCGGGCTGGCCCCGGTGCATTTTTTAAATACCCGCGAGAAATAGAGTTGATCGTCA
AAACCAACATTGCGACCGACGGTGGCGATAGGCATCCGGGTGGTGCTCAAAAGCAGCTTCGCCTGGCTGA
TACGTTGGTCCTCGCGCCAGCTTAAGACGCTAATCCCTAACTGCTGGCGGAAAAGATGTGACAGACGCGA
CGGCGACAAGCAAACATGCTGTGCGACGCTGGCGATATCAAAATTGCTGTCTGCCAGGTGATCGCTGATG
TACTGACAAGCCTCGCGTACCCGATTATCCATCGGTGGATGGAGCGACTCGTTAATCGCTTCCATGCGCC
GCAGTAACAATTGCTCAAGCAGATTTATCGCCAGCAGCTCCGAATAGCGCCCTTCCCCTTGCCCGGCGTT
AATGATTTGCCCAAACAGGTCGCTGAAATGCGGCTGGTGCGCTTCATCCGGGCGAAAGAACCCCGTATTG
GCAAATATTGACGGCCAGTTAAGCCATTCATGCCAGTAGGCGCGCGGACGAAAGTAAACCCACTGGTGAT
ACCATTCGCGAGCCTCCGGATGACGACCGTAGTGATGAATCTCTCCTGGCGGGAACAGCAAAATATCACC
CGGTCGGCAAACAAATTCTCGTCCCTGATTTTTCACCACCCCCTGACCGCGAATGGTGAGATTGAGAATA
TAACCTTTCATTCCCAGCGGTCGGTCGATAAAAAAATCGAGATAACCGTTGGCCTCAATCGGCGTTAAAC
CCGCCACCAGATGGGCATTAAACGAGTATCCCGGCAGCAGGGGATCATTTTGCGCTTCAGCCATACTTTT
CATACTCCCGCCATTCAGAGAAGAAACCAATTGTCCATATTGCATCAGACATTGCCGTCACTGCGTCTTT
TACTGGCTCTTCTCGCTAACCAAACCGGTAACCCGGGACCAAGTTTACTCATATATAC
Features (pLannotate 1.2.2; 25 found; start..end, strand, type, name):
     58..101     +  CDS            lacI (fragment): lac repressor; lacI; The lac repressor binds to the lac operator to inhibit transcription in E. coli. This inhibition can be relieved by adding lactose or isopropyl-β-D-thiogalactopyranoside (IPTG).
    216..1133    +  CDS            tyrS: SYY_METJA - Experimental evidence at protein level: Swiss-Prot protein existence level 1. Catalyzes the attachment of tyrosine to tRNA(Tyr) in a two- step reaction: tyrosine is first activated by ATP to form Tyr-AMP and then transferred to the acceptor end of tRNA(Tyr). From Methanocaldococcus jannaschii (strain ATCC 43067 / DSM 2661 / JAL-1 / JCM 10045 / NBRC 100440) (Methanococcus jannaschii).
   1213..1230    +  CDS            capTEV™ (fragment): composite tag for in vivo biotinylation, TEV protease cleavage, and 6xHis tagging
   1337..1452    +  ncRNA          5S rRNA: Accession: RF00001 - 5S ribosomal RNA
   1456..1542    +  terminator     rrnB T1 terminator: Escherichia coli rrnB; transcription terminator T1 from the E. coli rrnB gene
   1551..1621    +  mobile_element IS1 (fragment): prokaryotic transposable element IS1
   1740..1795    -  rep_origin     RSF ori (fragment): Plasmids containing the RSF 1030 origin of replication can be propagated in E. coli cells that contain additional plasmids with compatible origins.
   1883..2428    -  rep_origin     p15A ori: Plasmids containing the medium-copy-number p15A origin of replication can be propagated in E. coli cells that contain a second plasmid with the ColE1 origin.
   2540..2558    +  promoter       tet promoter (fragment): E. coli promoter for tetracycline efflux protein gene
   2579..2670    +  promoter       AmpR promoter: bla
   2671..3462    +  CDS            SmR: aminoglycoside adenylyltransferase (Murphy, 1985); aadA; confers resistance to spectinomycin and streptomycin
   3575..4476    +  CDS            TcR (fragment): tetracycline efflux protein; tet; confers resistance to tetracycline
   4631..4728    +  CDS            TcR (fragment): tetracycline efflux protein; tet; confers resistance to tetracycline
   4728..4815    -  CDS            lacZα (fragment): LacZα fragment of β-galactosidase; lacZ fragment
   4823..4852    -  terminator     bacterial terminator (fragment): putative bacterial transcription terminator
   4861..4934    -  ncRNA          tRNA: Accession: RF00005 - tRNA
   5031..5074    -  CDS            lacI (fragment): lac repressor; lacI; The lac repressor binds to the lac operator to inhibit transcription in E. coli. This inhibition can be relieved by adding lactose or isopropyl-β-D-thiogalactopyranoside (IPTG).
   5134..5227    +  CDS            TcR (fragment): tetracycline efflux protein; tet; confers resistance to tetracycline
   5224..5281    -  CDS            TcR (fragment): tetracycline efflux protein; tet; confers resistance to tetracycline
   5268..5366    +  CDS            YPB2_ECOLX (fragment): Protein predicted: Swiss-Prot protein existence level 4. From Escherichia coli.
   5664..5693    -  CDS            CmR (fragment): chloramphenicol acetyltransferase confers resistance to chloramphenicol
   5694..5712    -  misc_feature   bom (fragment): basis of mobility region from pBR322
   5814..5854    -  CDS            rop (fragment): Rop protein, which maintains plasmids at low copy number; rop
   5976..6854    -  CDS            araC: L-arabinose regulatory protein; araC
   6881..6964    +  promoter       araBAD promoter (fragment): araBAD; promoter of the L-arabinose operon of E. coli; the araC regulatory gene is transcribed in the opposite direction (Guzman et al., 1995)
