[The description below was written by a language model from this plasmid's Addgene catalogue record and pLannotate feature annotations shown in this document.]
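Description:
pDule2-3-nitroTyrosine (A7) is a bacterial expression plasmid built on the pDule2 backbone that supplies the orthogonal translation machinery for genetic code expansion in E. coli. It replicates from a p15A origin, listed in the catalogue as low copy, which is compatible with ColE1-type plasmids, so it can be co-maintained with a separate expression vector carrying the target gene. Selection is by spectinomycin, conferred by an aadA (SmR) aminoglycoside adenylyltransferase gene annotated just downstream of an AmpR promoter. The backbone also carries numerous remnants of earlier vectors, including disrupted tetracycline resistance fragments, short pieces of lacI, lacZα, CmR, rop and bom, an intact araC gene and a partial araBAD promoter. The record does not assign a function to these in this construct.

The payload is a third-generation variant (A7) of the Methanocaldococcus jannaschii tyrosyl-tRNA synthetase, carrying the substitutions Y32H, H70T, D158H, I159A and L162R that retarget it to 3-nitrotyrosine. It was cloned between NcoI and XhoI sites, is expressed constitutively from the GlnRS promoter according to the catalogue (this promoter is not annotated in the feature tables), and is followed by an rrnB 5S/T1 terminator region. Elsewhere on the plasmid, on the opposite strand, a tRNA gene with its own downstream terminator corresponds to the cognate amber suppressor tRNA. Together the pair charges the suppressor tRNA with 3-nitrotyrosine and decodes UAG codons, allowing site-specific incorporation of this oxidative post-translational modification mimic into recombinant proteins. The associated publication title indicates the improved synthetase was developed to overcome near-cognate suppression in a release factor 1-deficient host. The depositor sequence (7,003 nt) and the sequencing-verified record (6,988 nt) show the same feature set and order.
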