Addgene plasmid #174079: pDule2-3-nitroTyrosine (A7)
Purpose: Plasmid for incorporating the non-canonical amino acid 3-nitroTyrosine with the third generation Mj 3NY (A7) synthetase and cognate amber suppressing tRNA in Ecoli.
Depositing lab: Ryan Mehl. Depositing organization: Oregon State University. Publication: Overcoming Near-Cognate Suppression in a Release Factor 1-Deficient Host with an Improved Nitro-Tyrosine tRNA Synthetase. Beyer JN, Hosseinzadeh P, Gottfried-Lee I, Van Fossen EM, Zhu P, Bednar RM, Karplus PA, Mehl RA, Cooley RB. J Mol Biol. 2020 Jul 24;432(16):4690-4704. doi: 10.1016/j.jmb.2020.06.014. Epub 2020 Jun 19. PubMed 32569745.
Backbone
  Vector backbone: pDule2
  Backbone size w/o insert (bp): 6082
  Total vector size (bp): 7003
  Vector type: Bacterial Expression
Growth in bacteria
  Bacterial resistance: Spectinomycin, 50 μg/mL
  Growth temperature: 37°C
  Growth strain: DH5alpha
  Copy number: Low Copy
Gene/Insert
  Gene/Insert name: 3-nitroTyrosine tRNA synthetase and cognate amber suppressing tRNA derived from M. jannaschii Tyrosine synthetase/tRNA system (alt names: 3NY (A7) synthetase; 3-nitroY (A7) synthetase; 3-nitroTyr (A7) synthetase)
  Species: Methanocaldococcus jannaschii
  Insert size (bp): 921
  Mutation: Y32H H70T D158H I159A L162R
  Promoter: GlnRS (constitutive)
  Cloning method: Restriction Enzyme; 5′ cloning site NcoI (not destroyed); 3′ cloning site XhoI (not destroyed)
  Sequencing primers: 5′ CGTCACTGCGTCTTTTACTG
Terms and licenses: Academic/Nonprofit Terms; Industry Terms: Not Available to Industry
How to cite: pDule2-3-nitroTyrosine (A7) was a gift from Ryan Mehl (Addgene plasmid # 174079 ; http://n2t.net/addgene:174079 ; RRID:Addgene_174079)
